>Addgene plasmid #159605 | pAAV-CAG-NIR-GECO2G | addgene full sequence | sequence record 311669 | Addgene NGS Result
TCGAGGTGAGCCCCACGTTCTGCTTCACTCTCCCCATCTCCCCCCCCTCCCCACCCCCAATTTTGTATTT
ATTTATTTTTTAATTATTTTGTGCAGCGATGGGGGCGGGGGGGGGGGGGGGGCGCGCGCCGGGGGGGGGG
GGGGGGGGSGGGGGGGGGGGSGGGGSGRGGCGGAGAGGTGCGGCGGCAGCCAATCAGAGCGGCGCGCTCC
GAAAGTTTCCTTTTATGGCGAGGCGGCGGCGGCGGCGGCCCTATAAAAAGCGAAGCGCGCGGCGGGCGGG
AGTCGCTGCGCGCTGCCTTCGCCCCGTGCCCCGCTCCGCCGCCGCCTCGCGCCGCCCGCCCCGGCTCTGA
CTGACCGCGTTACTCCCACAGGTGAGCGGGCGGGACGGCCCTTCTCCTCCGGGCTGTAATTAGCGCTTGG
TTTAATGACGGCTTGTTTCTTTTCTGTGGCTGCGTGAAAGCCTTGAGGGGCTCCGGGAGGGCCCTTTGTG
CGGGGGGAGCGGCTCGGGGCTGTCCGCGGGGGGACGGCTGCCTTCGGGGGGGACGGGGCAGGGCGGGGTT
CGGCTTCTGGCGTGTGACCGGCGGCTCTAGAGCCTCTGCTAACCATGTTCATGCCTTCTTCTTTTTCCTA
CAGCTCCTGGGCAACGTGCTGGTTATTGTGCTGTCTCATCATTTTGGCAAAGAATTGGATCCGCCACCAT
GTCGGTACCGCTGACTACCTCAGCATTCGGCCACGCGTTTCTGGCTAACTGTGAACGTGAGCAGATCCAC
CTGGCGGGCTCCATTCAGCCGCACGGTATCCTGCTGGCTGTTAAAGAGCCTGACAACGTGGTGATCCAGG
CTTCTATTAACGCTGCGGAGTTCCTGAACACCAACTTTGTTGTTGGCCGTCCGCTGCGTGACCTGGGCGG
CGATCTGCCTTTGCAGATCCTGCCGCACCTGAACGGCCCGCTGCACCTGGCTCCGATGACCCTGCGTTGT
ACTGTGGGTTCTCCGCCGCGTCGTGTGGACTGTACCATTCATCGACCGTCTAACGGCGGCCTGATCGTAG
AACTGGAACCAGCAACCAAGGCCACTAACATTGCGCCGGCTCTGGTCGGTGCGCTTCATCGTATCACTTC
TTCATCCTCCCTGATGGGCCTGTGTGACGAAACCGCGACTATTTTCCGTGAGATTACTGGTTTCGACCGT
GTGATGGTAATGCGTCTCGGCGCGCTTGACGATCTGACTGAAGAGCAGATCGCAGAGATTAAAGAGGCTT
TCTCCCTATTTGACAAGGACGGGGACGGGACGATAACAACCAAGGAGCTGGGGACGGTGTTCCGGTCTCT
GGGGCAGAACCCCACAGAAGCAGAGCTGCAGGACATGATCAATGAAGTAGATGCCGATGGCGACGGCATA
TTCGACTTCCCTGAGTTCCTGACGATGATGGCAAGGAAAATGAATGACTCAGACAGTGAAGAGGAAATTA
GAGGAGCGTTCCGCGTGTTTGATAAGGACGGCAATGGCTACATCGGCGCAGCAGAGCTTCGCCACGTGAT
GACAGACCTTGGTGAGAAGTTAACTGATGAGGAGGTTGATGAAATGATCAGGGTAGCAGACAACGATGGG
GATGGTCAGGTAAACTACGAAGAGTTTGTACAAATGATGACAGCGAAGGGTGGCGGAGGTTCTGTAGATT
CATCACGTCGTAAGTGGAATAAGGCAGGTCACGCAGTCAGAGCTATAGGTCGGCTGGGCTCGCGTAGGCA
TGATTTGCTGTCCGAATGTCGTCGTGCGGACCTGGAAGCGTTCCTGGGTAACCGCTACCCGGCGTCTACT
ATTCCGCAGATCGCTCGTCGCCTGTACGAACTCAACCGTGTTCGCCTGCTGGTAGATGTGAACTATACTC
CGGTTCCGCTAGAGCCGCGCATCAGCCCGCTGAACGGTCGTGATCTGGATATGTCCCTGTCTTGCCTGCG
CTCTATGTCCCCGATCCACCAGAAATACATGCAGGACATGGGCGTTGGCGCAACCCTGGTTTGCTCTCTG
ATGGTGTCTGGTCGTCTGTGGGGTCTGATCGTTTGCCACCACTACGAACCGCGCTACGTTCCGTCCCACA
TTCGCGCTGCTGGCGAAGCGCTGGCGGAAGCATGTGCGAACCGCATCGCGACGCTGGAGAGCTTTGCACA
GTCTCAGTCCAAATGAGAATTCGATATCAAGCTTATCGATAATCAACCTCTGGATTACAAAATTTGTGAA
AGATTGACTGGTATTCTTAACTATGTTGCTCCTTTTACGCTATGTGGATACGCTGCTTTAATGCCTTTGT
ATCATGCTATTGCTTCCCGTATGGCTTTCATTTTCTCCTCCTTGTATAAATCCTGGTTGCTGTCTCTTTA
TGAGGAGTTGTGGCCCGTTGTCAGGCAACGTGGCGTGGTGTGCACTGTGTTTGCTGACGCAACCCCCACT
GGTTGGGGCATTGCCACCACCTGTCAGCTCCTTTCCGGGACTTTCGCTTTCCCCCTCCCTATTGCCACGG
CGGAACTCATCGCCGCCTGCCTTGCCCGCTGCTGGACAGGGGCTCGGCTGTTGGGCACTGACAATTCCGT
GGTGTTGTCGGGGAAATCATCGTCCTTTCCTTGGCTGCTCGCCTGTGTTGCCACCTGGATTCTGCGCGGG
ACGTCCTTCTGCTACGTCCCTTCGGCCCTCAATCCAGCGGACCTTCCTTCCCGCGGCCTGCTGCCGGCTC
TGCGGCCTCTTCCGCGTCTTCGCCTTCGCCCTCAGACGAGTCGGATCTCCCTTTGGGCCGCCTCCCCGCA
TCGATACCGTCGACCCGGGCGGCCGCTTCGAGCAGACATGATAAGATACATTGATGAGTTTGGACAAACC
ACAACTAGAATGCAGTGAAAAAAATGCTTTATTTGTGAAATTTGTGATGCTATTGCTTTATTTGTAACCA
TTATAAGCTGCAATAAACAAGTTAACAACAACAATTGCATTCATTTTATGTTTCAGGTTCAGGGGGAGAT
GTGGGAGGTTTTTTAAAGCAAGTAAAACCTCTACAAATGTGGTAAAATCGATAAGGATCTTCCTAGAGCA
TGGCTACGTAGATAAGTAGCATGGCGGGTTAATCATTAACTACAAGGAACCCCTAGTGATGGAGTTGGCC
ACTCCCTCTCTGCGCGCTCGCTCGCTCACTGAGGCCGGGCGACCAAAGGTCGCCCGACGCCCGGGCTTTG
CCCGGGCGGCCTCAGTGAGCGAGCGAGCGCGCAGCTGCATTAATGAATCGGCCAACGCGCGGGGAGAGGC
GGTTTGCGTATTGGGCGCTCTTCCGCTTCCTCGCTCACTGACTCGCTGCGCTCGGTCGTTCGGCTGCGGC
GAGCGGTATCAGCTCACTCAAAGGCGGTAATACGGTTATCCACAGAATCAGGGGATAACGCAGGAAAGAA
CATGTGAGCAAAAGGCCAGCAAAAGGCCAGGAACCGTAAAAAGGCCGCGTTGCTGGCGTTTTTCCATAGG
CTCCGCCCCCCTGACGAGCATCACAAAAATCGACGCTCAAGTCAGAGGTGGCGAAACCCGACAGGACTAT
AAAGATACCAGGCGTTTCCCCCTGGAAGCTCCCTCGTGCGCTCTCCTGTTCCGACCCTGCCGCTTACCGG
ATACCTGTCCGCCTTTCTCCCTTCGGGAAGCGTGGCGCTTTCTCATAGCTCACGCTGTAGGTATCTCAGT
TCGGTGTAGGTCGTTCGCTCCAAGCTGGGCTGTGTGCACGAACCCCCCGTTCAGCCCGACCGCTGCGCCT
TATCCGGTAACTATCGTCTTGAGTCCAACCCGGTAAGACACGACTTATCGCCACTGGCAGCAGCCACTGG
TAACAGGATTAGCAGAGCGAGGTATGTAGGCGGTGCTACAGAGTTCTTGAAGTGGTGGCCTAACTACGGC
TACACTAGAAGAACAGTATTTGGTATCTGCGCTCTGCTGAAGCCAGTTACCTTCGGAAAAAGAGTTGGTA
GCTCTTGATCCGGCAAACAAACCACCGCTGGTAGCGGTGGTTTTTTTGTTTGCAAGCAGCAGATTACGCG
CAGAAAAAAAGGATCTCAAGAAGATCCTTTGATCTTTTCTACGGGGTCTGACGCTCAGTGGAACGAAAAC
TCACGTTAAGGGATTTTGGTCATGAGATTATCAAAAAGGATCTTCACCTAGATCCTTTTAAATTAAAAAT
GAAGTTTTAAATCAATCTAAAGTATATATGAGTAAACTTGGTCTGACAGTTACCAATGCTTAATCAGTGA
GGCACCTATCTCAGCGATCTGTCTATTTCGTTCATCCATAGTTGCCTGACTCCCCGTCGTGTAGATAACT
ACGATACGGGAGGGCTTACCATCTGGCCCCAGTGCTGCAATGATACCGCGAGACCCACGCTCACCGGCTC
CAGATTTATCAGCAATAAACCAGCCAGCCGGAAGGGCCGAGCGCAGAAGTGGTCCTGCAACTTTATCCGC
CTCCATCCAGTCTATTAATTGTTGCCGGGAAGCTAGAGTAAGTAGTTCGCCAGTTAATAGTTTGCGCAAC
GTTGTTGCCATTGCTACAGGCATCGTGGTGTCACGCTCGTCGTTTGGTATGGCTTCATTCAGCTCCGGTT
CCCAACGATCAAGGCGAGTTACATGATCCCCCATGTTGTGCAAAAAAGCGGTTAGCTCCTTCGGTCCTCC
GATCGTTGTCAGAAGTAAGTTGGCCGCAGTGTTATCACTCATGGTTATGGCAGCACTGCATAATTCTCTT
ACTGTCATGCCATCCGTAAGATGCTTTTCTGTGACTGGTGAGTACTCAACCAAGTCATTCTGAGAATAGT
GTATGCGGCGACCGAGTTGCTCTTGCCCGGCGTCAATACGGGATAATACCGCGCCACATAGCAGAACTTT
AAAAGTGCTCATCATTGGAAAACGTTCTTCGGGGCGAAAACTCTCAAGGATCTTACCGCTGTTGAGATCC
AGTTCGATGTAACCCACTCGTGCACCCAACTGATCTTCAGCATCTTTTACTTTCACCAGCGTTTCTGGGT
GAGCAAAAACAGGAAGGCAAAATGCCGCAAAAAAGGGAATAAGGGCGACACGGAAATGTTGAATACTCAT
ACTCTTCCTTTTTCAATATTATTGAAGCATTTATCAGGGTTATTGTCTCATGAGCGGATACATATTTGAA
TGTATTTAGAAAAATAAACAAATAGGGGTTCCGCGCACATTTCCCCGAAAAGTGCCACCTAAATTGTAAG
CGTTAATATTTTGTTAAAATTCGCGTTAAATTTTTGTTAAATCAGCTCATTTTTTAACCAATAGGCCGAA
ATCGGCAAAATCCCTTATAAATCAAAAGAATAGACCGAGATAGGGT
[37 nt withheld, positions 5367-5403]
AAAGAACGTGGACTCCAACGTCAAAGG
[49 nt withheld, positions 5431-5479]
T
[91 nt withheld, positions 5481-5571]
G
[124 nt withheld, positions 5573-5696]
CCCATTCGCCATTCAGGCTGCGCAACTGTTGGGAAGGGCGATCGGTGCGGGCCTCTTCGCTATTACGCCA
GCTGCGCGCTCGCTCGCTCACTGAGGCCGCCCGGGCAAAGCCCGGGCGTCGGGCGACCTTTGGTCGCCCG
GCCTCAGTGAGCGAGCGAGCGCGCAGAGAGGGAGTGGCCAACTCCATCACTAGGGGTTCCTTGTAGTTAA
TGATTAACCCGCCATGCTACTTATCTACGTAGCCATGCTCTAGGAAGAGTACCATTGACGTCAATAATGA
CGTATGTTCCCATAGTAACGCCAATAGGGACTTTCCATTGACGTCAATGGGTGGAGTATTTACGGTAAAC
TGCCCACTTGGCAGTACATCAAGTGTATCATATGCCAAGTACGCCCCCTATTGACGTCAATGACGGTAAA
TGGCCCGCCTGGCATTATGCCCAGTACATGACCTTATGGGACTTTCCTACTTGGCAGTACATCTACGTAT
TAGTCATCGCTATTACCATGG
Features (pLannotate 1.2.2; 21 found; start..end, strand, type, name):
      1..278     +  promoter       chicken β-actin promoter: No description available
    279..414     +  intron         hybrid intron (fragment): hybrid between chicken β-actin (CBA) and minute virus of mice (MMV) introns (Gray et al., 2011)
    503..633     +  intron         chimeric intron (fragment): chimera between introns from chicken β-actin and rabbit β-globin
    631..693     +  CDS            HBB (fragment): HBB_LEPEU - Experimental evidence at protein level: Swiss-Prot protein existence level 1. Involved in oxygen transport from the lung to the various peripheral tissues. From Lepus europaeus (European hare).
    699..1199    +  CDS            mIFP (fragment): naturally monomeric infrared fluorescent protein derived from a truncated bacteriophytochrome (Yu et al., 2015)
   1218..1568    +  CDS            CALMA_ARBPU (fragment): Experimental evidence at protein level: Swiss-Prot protein existence level 1. Calmodulin mediates the control of a large number of enzymes, ion channels and other proteins by Ca(2+). Among the enzymes to be stimulated by the calmodulin-Ca(2+) complex are a number of protein kinases and phosphatases. From Arbacia punctulata (Punctuate sea urchin).
   1686..1741    +  CDS            calmodulin-binding peptide (fragment): calmodulin-binding peptide from avian smooth muscle myosin light chain kinase
   1758..2183    +  CDS            mIFP (fragment): naturally monomeric infrared fluorescent protein derived from a truncated bacteriophytochrome (Yu et al., 2015)
   2187..2211    +  misc_feature   MCS (fragment): pBluescript multiple cloning site
   2211..2799    +  misc_feature   WPRE: woodchuck hepatitis virus posttranscriptional regulatory element
   2842..2963    -  polyA_signal   SV40 poly(A) signal: SV40 polyadenylation signal
   2986..3054    -  CDS            large T antigen (fragment): large T antigen from SV40 (simian virus 40)
   3125..3258    +  repeat_region  AAV2 ITR: inverted terminal repeat of adeno-associated virus serotype 2 inverted
   3252..3308    -  CDS            lacI (fragment): lac repressor; lacI; The lac repressor binds to the lac operator to inhibit transcription in E. coli. This inhibition can be relieved by adding lactose or isopropyl-β-D-thiogalactopyranoside (IPTG).
   3491..4079    -  rep_origin     ori: high-copy-number ColE1/pMB1/pBR322/pUC origin of replication
   4250..5110    -  CDS            AmpR: β-lactamase; bla; confers resistance to ampicillin, carbenicillin, and related antibiotics
   5111..5215    -  promoter       AmpR promoter: bla
   5268..5696    -  rep_origin     f1 ori (sequence partly withheld): f1 bacteriophage origin of replication; arrow indicates direction of (+) strand synthesis
   5701..5770    -  CDS            lacZα (fragment): LacZα fragment of β-galactosidase; lacZ fragment
   5765..5897    -  repeat_region  AAV2 ITR (fragment): inverted terminal repeat of adeno-associated virus serotype 2 inverted
   5958..6206    +  enhancer       CMV enhancer (fragment): human cytomegalovirus immediate early enhancer
