[The description below was written by a language model from this plasmid's Addgene catalogue record and pLannotate feature annotations shown in this document.]
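Description:
pAAV-CAG-NIR-GECO2G is an AAV transfer (production) plasmid built on the pAAV-CAG backbone for mammalian expression of the synthetic near-infrared calcium indicator NIR-GECO2G. It is about 6.2 kb in total (the sequenced record is 6,207 nt), with a roughly 1.5 kb insert cloned between retained BamHI and EcoRI sites. In bacteria it replicates from a high-copy ColE1/pUC-type origin and is selected with ampicillin through the bla gene. An f1 phage origin and short lacI and lacZα remnants are also present in the backbone. The recorded growth strain, NEB Stable, is a type of host commonly chosen to limit recombination in repeat-containing plasmids such as those carrying ITRs.

The expression cassette sits between two AAV2 inverted terminal repeats, which are the cis elements required for replication and packaging of the intervening DNA into AAV particles when rep, cap and helper functions are supplied in trans. Transcription is driven by the CAG promoter, annotated here as its parts: CMV enhancer, chicken β-actin promoter and a chimeric β-actin/β-globin intron. The circular map is numbered so that the enhancer falls at the end of the sequence. The coding region shows the indicator's architecture: the monomeric infrared fluorescent protein mIFP is split into two segments, with calmodulin and a calmodulin-binding peptide from smooth muscle myosin light chain kinase inserted between them. This arrangement allows calcium-dependent binding of these two domains to modulate the near-infrared fluorescence. A WPRE downstream of the coding sequence enhances transcript stability and expression, and an SV40 polyadenylation signal terminates the message. The construct is intended for producing AAV, or for direct transfection, to image calcium dynamics in mammalian cells and in vivo.
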