Addgene plasmid #159605: pAAV-CAG-NIR-GECO2G
Purpose: AAV production plasmid encoding for near-infrared calcium indicator NIR-GECO2G
Depositing lab: Robert Campbell. Publication: Improved genetically encoded near-infrared fluorescent calcium ion indicators for in vivo imaging. Qian Y, Cosio DMO, Piatkevich KD, Aufmkolk S, Su WC, Celiker OT, Schohl A, Murdock MH, Aggarwal A, Chang YF, Wiseman PW, Ruthazer ES, Boyden ES, Campbell RE. PLoS Biol. 2020 Nov 24;18(11):e3000965. doi: 10.1371/journal.pbio.3000965. eCollection 2020 Nov. PubMed 33232322.
Backbone
  Vector backbone: pAAV-CAG
  Backbone size w/o insert (bp): 4732
  Total vector size (bp): 6220
  Vector type: Mammalian Expression, AAV
Growth in bacteria
  Bacterial resistance: Ampicillin, 100 μg/mL
  Growth temperature: 37°C
  Growth strain: NEB Stable
  Copy number: High Copy
Gene/Insert
  Gene/Insert name: NIR-GECO2G
  Species: Synthetic
  Insert size (bp): 1488
  Promoter: CAG
  Cloning method: Restriction Enzyme; 5′ cloning site BamHI (not destroyed); 3′ cloning site EcoRI (not destroyed)
  Sequencing primers: 5′ CAG-Fw; 3′ WPRE-Rv
Terms and licenses: Academic/Nonprofit Terms; Industry Terms: Not Available to Industry
Depositor comments: Please visit https://www.biorxiv.org/content/10.1101/2020.04.08.032433v2 for bioRxiv preprint.
How to cite: pAAV-CAG-NIR-GECO2G was a gift from Robert Campbell (Addgene plasmid # 159605 ; http://n2t.net/addgene:159605 ; RRID:Addgene_159605) For viral preps, please replace (Addgene plasmid # 159605) in the above sentence with: (Addgene viral prep # 159605-AAV1), (Addgene viral prep # 159605-AAV2), or (Addgene viral prep # 159605-AAV9)
